Addgene plasmid #81867: pDONR223_TPTE_WT
Purpose: Gateway Donor vector containing TPTE , part of the Target Accelerator Plasmid Collection.
Depositing lab: Jesse Boehm & William Hahn & David Root. Depositing organization: Broad Institute. Publication: Systematic Functional Interrogation of Rare Cancer Variants Identifies Oncogenic Alleles. Kim E, Ilic N, Shrestha Y, Zou L, Kamburov A, Zhu C, Yang X, Lubonja R, Tran N, Nguyen C, Lawrence MS, Piccioni F, Bagul M, Doench JG, Chouinard CR, Wu X, Hogstrom L, Natoli T, Tamayo P, Horn H, Corsello SM, Lage K, Root DE, Subramanian A, Golub TR, Getz G, Boehm JS, Hahn WC. Cancer Discov. 2016 Jul;6(7):714-26. doi: 10.1158/2159-8290.CD-16-0160. Epub 2016 May 4. PubMed 27147599.
Backbone
  Vector backbone: pDONR223
  Backbone manufacturer: Invitrogen
  Backbone size w/o insert (bp): 2790
  Vector type: Gateway Entry vector
Growth in bacteria
  Bacterial resistance: Spectinomycin, 50 μg/mL
  Growth temperature: 37°C
  Growth strain: DH5alpha
  Copy number: High Copy
Gene/Insert
  Gene/Insert name: TPTE
  Species: H. sapiens (human)
  Mutation: L452P
  GenBank ID: NM_199259.3
  Entrez Gene: TPTE (a.k.a. CT44, PTEN2)
  Promoter: None
  Cloning method: Gateway Cloning
  Sequencing primers: 5′ M13pUC-fwd; 3′ M13-Rev
Terms and licenses: Academic/Nonprofit Terms; Industry Terms: Not Available to Industry
Depositor comments: Closed state: stop codon immediately follows insert
How to cite: pDONR223_TPTE_WT was a gift from Jesse Boehm & William Hahn & David Root (Addgene plasmid # 81867 ; http://n2t.net/addgene:81867 ; RRID:Addgene_81867)
