[The description below was written by a language model from this plasmid's Addgene catalogue record and pLannotate feature annotations shown in this document.]
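Description:
pDONR223_TPTE_WT is a Gateway entry clone built on the Invitrogen pDONR223 backbone and carrying the human TPTE open reading frame (also known as PTEN2 or CT44), deposited as part of the Target Accelerator Plasmid Collection of cancer-related alleles. It is a bacterial propagation plasmid of about 4.4 kb, maintained at high copy number through a ColE1/pUC-type origin and selected with spectinomycin via the aadA (SmR) aminoglycoside adenylyltransferase gene. This gene sits downstream of a fragment of the class 1 integron Pc promoter and a remnant of a gentamicin resistance gene. The rrnB T1 and T2 terminators lie in the backbone upstream of the cloning region, where they insulate the insert from read-through transcription. Short lacZα and lacI fragments are non-functional backbone remnants.

The TPTE coding sequence (about 1.6 kb) is flanked on both sides by attL recombination sites. The automated annotation labels both as attL3, but they serve as the paired sites for the LR Clonase reaction that transfers the ORF into a destination vector of choice. The record lists no promoter for the insert, so expression is not intended from this plasmid. The only nearby promoter is a backbone T7 promoter outside the downstream attL site and annotated on the opposite strand to the ORF. The clone is in the "closed" configuration, with a stop codon immediately after the insert, so it suits native or N-terminally tagged expression rather than C-terminal fusions. Although the name designates it as the wild-type reference, the record lists an L452P difference relative to the cited reference transcript, which users should take into account. Its typical use is as a source clone for generating expression constructs in functional comparisons of cancer variants.
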