Features (pLannotate 1.2.2; 12 found; start..end, strand, type, name):
     38..74      -  CDS            lacZα (fragment): LacZα fragment of β-galactosidase; lacZ fragment
     91..186     +  protein_bind   attL3: mutant version of attL; recombination site for the Gateway® LR reaction LR Clonase™
    192..1790    +  CDS            TPTE: TPTE_HUMAN - Experimental evidence at protein level: Swiss-Prot protein existence level 1. Could be involved in signal transduction. From Homo sapiens (Human).
   1798..1893    -  protein_bind   attL3: mutant version of attL; recombination site for the Gateway® LR reaction LR Clonase™
   1912..1930    -  promoter       T7 promoter: promoter for bacteriophage T7 RNA polymerase
   2120..2143    +  promoter       Pc promoter (fragment): intI1 (promoter lies within the coding sequence); class 1 integron promoter
   2319..2375    +  CDS            GmR (fragment): gentamycin acetyltransferase; aacC1; confers resistance to gentamycin
   2382..3173    +  CDS            SmR: aminoglycoside adenylyltransferase (Murphy, 1985); aadA; confers resistance to spectinomycin and streptomycin
   3266..3854    +  rep_origin     ori: high-copy-number ColE1/pMB1/pBR322/pUC origin of replication
   4037..4129    +  CDS            lacI (fragment): lac repressor; lacI; The lac repressor binds to the lac operator to inhibit transcription in E. coli. This inhibition can be relieved by adding lactose or isopropyl-β-D-thiogalactopyranoside (IPTG).
   4184..4211    -  terminator     rrnB T2 terminator: transcription terminator T2 from the E. coli rrnB gene
   4343..4386    +  terminator     rrnB T1 terminator: Escherichia coli rrnB; transcription terminator T1 from the E. coli rrnB gene
>Addgene plasmid #81867 | pDONR223_TPTE_WT | addgene full sequence | sequence record 168897 | Addgene NGS Result
GGCAGTTCCCTACTCTCGCGTTAACGCTAGCATGGATGTTTTCCCAGTCACGACGTTGTAAAACGACGGC
CAGTCTTAAGCTCGGGCCCCAAATAATGATTTTATTTTGACTGATAGTGACCTGTTCGTTGCAACAAATT
GATGAGCAATGCTTTTTTATAATGCCAACTTTGTACAAAAAAGTTGGCACCATGAATGAAAGTCCTGATC
CGACTGACCTGGCGGGAGTCATCATTGAGCTCGGCCCCAATGACAGTCCACAGACAAGTGAATTTAAAGG
AGCAACCGAGGAGGCACCTGCGAAAGAAAGTGTGTTAGCACGACTTTCCAAGTTTGAAGTTGAAGATGCT
GAAAATGTTGCTTCATATGACAGCAAGATTAAGAAAATTGTGCATTCAATTGTATCATCCTTTGCATTTG
GACTATTTGGAGTTTTCCTGGTCTTACTGGATGTCACTCTCATCCTTGCCGACCTAATTTTCACTGACAG
CAAACTTTATATTCCTTTGGAGTATCGTTCTATTTCTCTAGCTATTGCCTTATTTTTTCTCATGGATGTT
CTTCTTCGAGTATTTGTAGAAAGGAGACAGCAGTATTTTTCTGACTTATTTAACATTTTAGATACTGCCA
TTATTGTGATTCTTCTGCTGGTTGATGTCGTTTACATTTTTTTTGACATTAAGTTGCTTAGGAATATTCC
CAGATGGACACATTTACTTCGACTTCTACGACTTATTATTCTGTTAAGAATTTTTCATCTGTTTCATCAA
AAAAGACAACTTGAAAAGCTGATAAGAAGGCGGGTTTCAGAAAACAAAAGGCGATACACAAGGGATGGAT
TTGACCTAGACCTCACTTACGTTACAGAACGTATTATTGCTATGTCATTTCCATCTTCTGGAAGGCAGTC
TTTCTATAGAAATCCAATCAAGGAAGTTGTGCGGTTTCTAGATAAGAAACACCGAAACCACTATCGAGTC
TACAATCTATGCAGTGAAAGAGCTTACGATCCTAAGCACTTCCATAATAGGGTCGTTAGAATCATGATTG
ATGATCATAATGTCCCCACTCTACATCAGATGGTGGTTTTCACCAAGGAAGTAAATGAGTGGATGGCTCA
AGATCTTGAAAACATCGTAGCGATTCACTGTAAAGGAGGCACAGATAGAACAGGAACTATGGTTTGTGCC
TTCCTTATTGCCTCTGAAATATGTTCAACTGCAAAGGAAAGCCTGTATTATTTTGGAGAAAGGCGAACAG
ATAAAACCCACAGCGAAAAATTTCAGGGAGTAGAAACTCCTTCTCAGAAGAGATATGTTGCATATTTTGC
ACAAGTGAAACATCTCTACAACTGGAATCTCCCTCCAAGACGGATACTCTTTATAAAACACTTCATTATT
TATTCGATTCCTCGTTATGTACGTGATCTAAAAATCCAAATAGAAATGGAGAAAAAGGTTGTCTTTTCCA
CTATTTCATTAGGAAAATGTTCGGTACTTGATAACATTACAACAGACAAAATATTAATTGATGTATTCGA
CGGTCCACCTCTGTATGATGATGTGAAAGTGCAGTTTTTCTATTCGAATCTTCCTACATACTATGACAAT
TGCTCATTTTACTTCTGGTTGCACACATCTTTTATTGAAAATAACAGGCTTTATCTACCAAAAAATGAAT
TGGATAATCTACATAAACAAAAAGCACGGAGAATTTATCCATCAGATTTTGCCGTGGAGATACTTTTTGG
CGAGAAAATGACTTCCAGTGATGTTGTAGCTGGATCCGATTGATTGCCAACTTTCTTGTACAAAGTTGGC
ATTATAAGAAAGCATTGCTTATCAATTTGTTGCAACGAACAGGTCACTATCAGTCAAAATAAAATCATTA
TTTGCCATCCAGCTGATATCCCCTATAGTGAGTCGTATTACATGGTCATAGCTGTTTCCTGGCAGCTCTG
GCCCGTGTCTCAAAATCTCTGATGTTACATTGCACAAGATAAAAATATATCATCATGCCTCCTCTAGACC
AGCCAGGACAGAAATGCCTCGACTTCGCTGCTACCCAAGGTTGCCGGGTGACGCACACCGTGGAAACGGA
TGAAGGCACGAACCCAGTGGACATAAGCCTGTTCGGTTCGTAAGCTGTAATGCAAGTAGCGTATGCGCTC
ACGCAACTGGTCCAGAACCTTGACCGAACGCAGCGGTGGTAACGGCGCAGTGGCGGTTTTCATGGCTTGT
TATGACTGTTTTTTTGGGGTACAGTCTATGCCTCGGGCATCCAAGCAGCAAGCGCGTTACGCCGTGGGTC
GATGTTTGATGTTATGGAGCAGCAACGATGTTACGCAGCAGGGCAGTCGCCCTAAAACAAAGTTAAACAT
TATGAGGGAAGCGGTGATCGCCGAAGTATCGACTCAACTATCAGAGGTAGTTGGCGTCATCGAGCGCCAT
CTCGAACCGACGTTGCTGGCCGTACATTTGTACGGCTCCGCAGTGGATGGCGGCCTGAAGCCACACAGTG
ATATTGATTTGCTGGTTACGGTGACCGTAAGGCTTGATGAAACAACGCGGCGAGCTTTGATCAACGACCT
TTTGGAAACTTCGGCTTCCCCTGGAGAGAGCGAGATTCTCCGCGCTGTAGAAGTCACCATTGTTGTGCAC
GACGACATCATTCCGTGGCGTTATCCAGCTAAGCGCGAACTGCAATTTGGAGAATGGCAGCGCAATGACA
TTCTTGCAGGTATCTTCGAGCCAGCCACGATCGACATTGATCTGGCTATCTTGCTGACAAAAGCAAGAGA
ACATAGCGTTGCCTTGGTAGGTCCAGCGGCGGAGGAACTCTTTGATCCGGTTCCTGAACAGGATCTATTT
GAGGCGCTAAATGAAACCTTAACGCTATGGAACTCGCCGCCCGACTGGGCTGGCGATGAGCGAAATGTAG
TGCTTACGTTGTCCCGCATTTGGTACAGCGCAGTAACCGGCAAAATCGCGCCGAAGGATGTCGCTGCCGA
CTGGGCAATGGAGCGCCTGCCGGCCCAGTATCAGCCCGTCATACTTGAAGCTAGACAGGCTTATCTTGGA
CAAGAAGAAGATCGCTTGGCCTCGCGCGCAGATCAGTTGGAAGAATTTGTCCACTACGTGAAAGGCGAGA
TCACCAAGGTAGTCGGCAAATAACCCTCGAGCCACCCATGACCAAAATCCCTTAACGTGAGTTACGCGTC
GTTCCACTGAGCGTCAGACCCCGTAGAAAAGATCAAAGGATCTTCTTGAGATCCTTTTTTTCTGCGCGTA
ATCTGCTGCTTGCAAACAAAAAAACCACCGCTACCAGCGGTGGTTTGTTTGCCGGATCAAGAGCTACCAA
CTCTTTTTCCGAAGGTAACTGGCTTCAGCAGAGCGCAGATACCAAATACTGTTCTTCTAGTGTAGCCGTA
GTTAGGCCACCACTTCAAGAACTCTGTAGCACCGCCTACATACCTCGCTCTGCTAATCCTGTTACCAGTG
GCTGCTGCCAGTGGCGATAAGTCGTGTCTTACCGGGTTGGACTCAAGACGATAGTTACCGGATAAGGCGC
AGCGGTCGGGCTGAACGGGGGGTTCGTGCACACAGCCCAGCTTGGAGCGAACGACCTACACCGAACTGAG
ATACCTACAGCGTGAGCTATGAGAAAGCGCCACGCTTCCCGAAGGGAGAAAGGCGGACAGGTATCCGGTA
AGCGGCAGGGTCGGAACAGGAGAGCGCACGAGGGAGCTTCCAGGGGGAAACGCCTGGTATCTTTATAGTC
CTGTCGGGTTTCGCCACCTCTGACTTGAGCGTCGATTTTTGTGATGCTCGTCAGGGGGGCGGAGCCTATG
GAAAAACGCCAGCAACGCGGCCTTTTTACGGTTCCTGGCCTTTTGCTGGCCTTTTGCTCACATGTTCTTT
CCTGCGTTATCCCCTGATTCTGTGGATAACCGTATTACCGCCTTTGAGTGAGCTGATACCGCTCGCCGCA
GCCGAACGACCGAGCGCAGCGAGTCAGTGAGCGAGGAAGCGGAAGAGCGCCCAATACGCAAACCGCCTCT
CCCCGCGCGTTGGCCGATTCATTAATGCAGCTGGCACGACAGGTTTCCCGACTGGAAAGCGGGCAGTGAG
CGCAACGCAATTAATACGCGTACCGCTAGCCAGGAAGAGTTTGTAGAAACGCAAAAAGGCCATCCGTCAG
GATGGCCTTCTGCTTAGTTTGATGCCTGGCAGTTTATGGCGGGCGTCCTGCCCGCCACCCTCCGGGCCGT
TGCTTCACAACGTTCAAATCCGCTCCCGGCGGATTTGTCCTACTCAGGAGAGCGTTCACCGACAAACAAC
AGATAAAACGAAAGGCCCAGTCTTCCGACTGAGCCTTTCGTTTTATTTGATGCCT
