>Addgene plasmid #81867 | pDONR223_TPTE_WT | depositor partial sequence | sequence record 155186 | Insert sequence
ATGAATGAAAGTCCTGATCCGACTGACCTGGCGGGAGTCATCATTGAGCTCGGCCCCAATGACAGTCCAC
AGACAAGTGAATTTAAAGGAGCAACCGAGGAGGCACCTGCGAAAGAAAGTGTGTTAGCACGACTTTCCAA
GTTTGAAGTTGAAGATGCTGAAAATGTTGCTTCATATGACAGCAAGATTAAGAAAATTGTGCATTCAATT
GTATCATCCTTTGCATTTGGACTATTTGGAGTTTTCCTGGTCTTACTGGATGTCACTCTCATCCTTGCCG
ACCTAATTTTCACTGACAGCAAACTTTATATTCCTTTGGAGTATCGTTCTATTTCTCTAGCTATTGCCTT
ATTTTTTCTCATGGATGTTCTTCTTCGAGTATTTGTAGAAAGGAGACAGCAGTATTTTTCTGACTTATTT
AACATTTTAGATACTGCCATTATTGTGATTCTTCTGCTGGTTGATGTCGTTTACATTTTTTTTGACATTA
AGTTGCTTAGGAATATTCCCAGATGGACACATTTACTTCGACTTCTACGACTTATTATTCTGTTAAGAAT
TTTTCATCTGTTTCATCAAAAAAGACAACTTGAAAAGCTGATAAGAAGGCGGGTTTCAGAAAACAAAAGG
CGATACACAAGGGATGGATTTGACCTAGACCTCACTTACGTTACAGAACGTATTATTGCTATGTCATTTC
CATCTTCTGGAAGGCAGTCTTTCTATAGAAATCCAATCAAGGAAGTTGTGCGGTTTCTAGATAAGAAACA
CCGAAACCACTATCGAGTCTACAATCTATGCAGTGAAAGAGCTTACGATCCTAAGCACTTCCATAATAGG
GTCGTTAGAATCATGATTGATGATCATAATGTCCCCACTCTACATCAGATGGTGGTTTTCACCAAGGAAG
TAAATGAGTGGATGGCTCAAGATCTTGAAAACATCGTAGCGATTCACTGTAAAGGAGGCACAGATAGAAC
AGGAACTATGGTTTGTGCCTTCCTTATTGCCTCTGAAATATGTTCAACTGCAAAGGAAAGCCTGTATTAT
TTTGGAGAAAGGCGAACAGATAAAACCCACAGCGAAAAATTTCAGGGAGTAGAAACTCCTTCTCAGAAGA
GATATGTTGCATATTTTGCACAAGTGAAACATCTCTACAACTGGAATCTCCCTCCAAGACGGATACTCTT
TATAAAACACTTCATTATTTATTCGATTCCTCGTTATGTACGTGATCTAAAAATCCAAATAGAAATGGAG
AAAAAGGTTGTCTTTTCCACTATTTCATTAGGAAAATGTTCGGTACTTGATAACATTACAACAGACAAAA
TATTAATTGATGTATTCGACGGTCCACCTCTGTATGATGATGTGAAAGTGCAGTTTTTCTATTCGAATCT
TCCTACATACTATGACAATTGCTCATTTTACTTCTGGTTGCACACATCTTTTATTGAAAATAACAGGCTT
TATCTACCAAAAAATGAATTGGATAATCTACATAAACAAAAAGCACGGAGAATTTATCCATCAGATTTTG
CCGTGGAGATACTTTTTGGCGAGAAAATGACTTCCAGTGATGTTGTAGCTGGATCCGAT
